>Addgene plasmid #190640 | HA-dora[A]_rescue_construct | addgene full sequence | sequence record 373457 | Addgene NGS Result
TGGCAATACCAAATGCGGCAAAACGGTAGTGGAAGGAAAGGGGTGCGGGGCAGCGGAAGGAAGGGTGGGG
CGGGGCGTGGCGGGGTCTGTGGCTGGGCGCGACGTCACCGACGTTGGAGCCACTCCTTTGACCATGTGTG
CGTGTGTGTATTATTCGTGTCTCGCCACTCGCCGGTTGTTTTTTTCTTTTTATGCTGCGCTCTCTCTAGC
GCCATCTCGCTTACGCATGCTCAACGCACCGCATGTTGCCGTTTCCTTTTATGCGTCATTTTGGCTCGAA
ATAGGCAATTATTTAAACAAAGATTAGTCAACGAAAACGCTAAAATAAATAAGTCTACAATATGGTTACT
TATTGCCATGTGTGTGCAGCCAACGATAGCAACAAAAGCAACAACACAGGTGGCTTTCCCTCTTTCACTT
TTTGTTTGCAAGCCGCGTGCGAGCAAGACGGCACGACCGGCAAACGCAATTACGCTGACAAAGAGCAGAC
GAAGTTTTGGCGAAAAACATCAAGGCGCCTGATACGAATGCATTTGCAATAACAATTGCGATATTTAATA
TTGTTTATGAAGCTGTTTGACTTCAAAACACACAAAAAAAAAAATAAAACAAATTATTTGAAAGAGAATT
AGGAATCGGACGCTTATCGTTAGGGTAACAACAAGAAATGCTTACTGAGTCACAGCCTCTGGAAAACTGC
CGCAAGCCAGAGAGAGAGAGAAAAAGAGGGAGAGCAGCTTAGACCGCATGTGCTTGTGTGTGAGGCGTCT
CTCTCTTCGTCTCTGTTGCGCAAACGCATAGACTGCACTGAAAAAATCGATTACCTATTTTTTATGAATG
AATATTTGCACTATTACTATTCAAAACTATTAAGATAGCAATCACATTCAATAGCCAAATACTATACCAC
CTGAGCGATGCAACGAAATGATCAATTTGAGCAAAAATGCTGCATATTTAGGACGGCATCATTATAGAAA
TGCTTCTTGCTGTGTACTTTTCTCTCGTCTGGCAGCTGTTTCGCCGTTATTGTTAAAACCGGCTTAAGTT
AGGTGTGTTTTCTACGACTAGTGAATGCCCTACTAGAAGATGTGTGTTGCACAAAATGTCCCTGGAATAA
CCAATTTGAAGTGCAGATAGCAGTAAACGTAAGCTAATATGAATATTATTTAACTGTAATGTTTTAATAT
CGCTGGACATTACTAATAAACCCACTATAAACACATGTACATATGTATGTTTTGGCATACAATGAGTAGT
TGGGGAAAAAATGTGTAAAAGCACCGTGACCATCACAGCATAAAGATAACCAGCTGAAGTATCGAATATG
AGTAACCCCCAAATTGAATCACATGCCGCAACTGATAGGACCCATGGAAGTACACTCTTCATGGCGATAT
ACAAGACACACACAAGCACGAACACCCAGTTGCGGAGGAAATTCTCCGTAAATGAAAACCCAATCGGCGA
ACAATTCATACCCATATATGGTAAAAGTTTTGAACGCGACTTGAGAGCGGAGAGCATTGCGGCTGATAAG
GTTTTAGCGCTAAGCGGGCTTTATAAAACGGGCTGCGGGACCAGTTTTCATATCACTACCGTTTGAGTTC
TTGTGCTGTGTGGATACTCCTCCCGACACAAAGCCGCTCCATCAGCCAGCAGTCGTCTAATCCAGAGACC
CCGGATCGGGGTACCTACTAGTCCAGTGTGGTGGAATTCATGTATCCATATGATGTTCCAGATTATGCTG
GAGGTTCTTCATACCCCTATGATGTGCCTGACTACGCTGGCAGCGCCGGATACCCTTATGATGTGCCTGA
TTATGCTGGAGGGAGCGGCGGAAGTGGGAGTTCAGGAGGCTCCGGATCAAGCGGCAGTAGTGGTGGAAGC
GACCGCTTCAGCTTCGACGACTCCATCCGCTTCGAGGAAGACTCCCTCTGCAGCTGGAGCTCTGAACCGG
AATCGCTGTGCAACAACTGGCGCGGCTGGAAGAAGCCCGCTGCAGGCAGCGGCGCAGGCAATGGCGGCTT
GAGCGGCATGGGCGGTATGGCTGTGGCCGGCGGCTCAGGAGCACCGCCGTTCGGAGGAGCAGGAGCCTCT
GGTTCCTGCACACCGGGCGGCAATGGAACGGCCATGGCCAACACATCCACCTGCGGCAGACATTATGAAG
TATCCACATTGGCCGAACTGGCAGCCCGCTGTGTGGCCTCCTACATACCGTTCGAGCTGGTTGAGCACGT
GTATCCGCCGGTGCCGGAGCAGCTGCAGCTGCGCATTGCGTTCTGGAGCTTTCCGGACAACGAGGAGGAC
ATCCGGCTCTACTCCTGTCTGGCCAATAGCTCGGCGGACGAGTTCAATCGCGGCGACTCGTTGTTTCGGT
TGCGAGCTGTCAAGGATCCGCTGCAGATAGGCTTTCACCTCTCGGCCAGCGTTGTCAATCAGACGCCGCG
TGCCTATTTCAATGTGGCCGTCACCTTTGACCGCCGACGCATCTCCTCTTGCAACTGCACCTGCACCTCG
TCCGCCTACTGGTGCTCCCACGTAGTCGCCGTTTGTCTGCATCGCATCCATTGCCCCCAGGAGGTCTGTC
TGCGTGCCCCGGTATCGGAATCATTGACTCGCCTGCAACGCGACCAATTGCAAAAGTTTGCCCAGTATCT
GATCAGCGAGCTGCCTCAGCAGATCTTGCCGACGGCTCAGCGGCTCCTGGATGAGTTGCTCAGTGCGCAA
CCCACGGCGATCAACACTGTGTGCGGTGCACCTGATCCCACGGCTGGGGCCTCGATCAACGACCAGACCA
GCTGGTATCTGGACGAGAAGACGTTGCATAACAACATTAAACGAATCCTCATCAAGTTCTGTTTGCCCGC
CCCGATTGTGTTTAGCGACGTAAACTATCTGACGAACTCGGCTCCCCCAGCGGCGGCCGAATGGAGCTCG
CTACTCCGACCGCTGCGGGGACGTGAGCCGGAGGGCATGTGGAATCTACTTTCGATCGTACGCGAGATGT
ACAGGCGCTGTGATCGGAACGCAGTGCGTCTGCTGGAGATCATCACGGAGGAGTGCTTGTACTGCGATCA
GATACTCATCTGGTGGTTCCAGACGAAGTTGGCACTGATGATGGGGTCCCACGGCCACTCCGGCGGTAAG
CATTCTAACACTCACTCCAACTCCACGGCACTGCAGCATGCTTGCAGTTCGCTGTGCGACGAAATCGTGG
CACTGTGGCGATTGGCAGCGCTCAATCCCGGCCTGGCGCCGGATGAGCGAGATATGCTGCACGCTCAGTT
CACGGCCTGGCATCTAAAGATTCTTGACCGGGTGGTCAAGAGCCGAATGATGCCGTCGTACACCAACAAG
CACCAGCAGAACTCGCGATCCGAGACGGAGCTGTTTATCGGCTTCAAGCCGGCCATCGAGGCGTGCTACT
TGGACTGGGAGGGCTACCCCATACCGGGAGTGACGCACACCCACGACACGAATCCCATCTACTACTCGCC
GTTCACTTGCTTCAAGCACACGGACCTCAAGGGCGAGTCTAACAATCCCGGCCAGCTGAATGCCACCCAA
GCGCTGATGTCGAACAACAAGCACTACAATTACTTTAGTTCATCCAGCGATCATGGCATGCACGCAGGAG
CCTTCAAGCAGAGGTTGGACCGGCCTTTTCGTGAGTCGCGATTCTATACGAATCCGGCCGATCTGGACGG
AGGAGCAGCGTTGGCGGGCGGAGGATCCGGTAGGTTTTCCACGGGACTGGGCTCCGTTGCCGTTGGAGGA
GCTGGTGCAGGAGGCTTGGGTCAGATGAGCGGAGGAGTTAACAACTCTGTTGGAGGATCAGCGGCCGCCG
AAGTGAATCCCGTGCAGCAGCAGCTTCCCAGTGGCTCGGCGGGAGTCGGTGCCTCTGTGACAAATGCCAA
GGTTGTGGTAGCAACAGATGGCAATCGTTCGAGTGCCAGCAGCGAGGGATTCTGCGAGAACGACGATTTC
GGCGGCGACACCAGCAGCAGTCACAACTACTGTCCACCTGGACAGGCGGTTGTGCCTGGCCAGAAATCAG
CCCTCACGGAGTCGGATTCGCAGAGCAGCTTCGATGCAGTGTCGCATCAGAGCAAGGATGAGCCACCAGT
CGGGGGAGTGGGTGTGGCAGTGGGTGTTGAACAAGCCCTTTCCACATCTGACACTTCGTCGGCCTCCTCC
TCATCGTCATCTGCTTCTACAGCTTCAGGGAGCTCTAATAGTTCCACTTCCTCTATGCTTATGGCTGGAC
AGGAGGCTACTGTCGGTGTTGGTGGCGCTGTGCAGCAAACAACTCGTCGCCTCAGCAAGGATGAATCCTT
TAGTAGCAGTAGCGACGAGTTCAACCAGGGAGGCGTGGGTGGATCAGCAGGTCGAGTGGCTATGGCCTCC
AGTGGAAGCGGATCGGGTGCTGGCGACACAGTAGCGGTGGGATCGGGATCAACAGCTGGCGGAGATCTGA
CGCCGGTGCCCAGCACGTCGGCAGCTGCCCGTGCTGCCTTGGCCGCCAGCTCGACAGGGCCGGTGATTTC
TGCTTCACCTCATCTCGCAGCTAGCGCCGCTGGAGGCTTAGGAGTGCTGGGTGTGGGTGCAGACCAGCCT
TGCACCTCATCCGCGCATGCAGCCCGAGCACTGGCAGCTGCAGTGGCTGCTTCCAGCGATAAGCCGCATG
TTTTCTCCAATGTCCGGCCCACAGAGGACGCCAAGGCCGGCCAGGCAAAAAAGAAAAAGGGATCAGGCAA
GCTTGAGGGCAGAGGAAGTCTTCTAACATGCGGTGACGTGGAGGAGAATCCCGGCCCTGCTAGCGGTAGC
GGCAGCGGTAGCATGACCGAGTACAAGCCCACGGTGCGCCTCGCCACCCGCGACGACGTCCCCCGGGCCG
TACGCACCCTCGCCGCCGCGTTCGCCGACTACCCCGCCACGCGCCACACCGTCGACCCGGACCGCCACAT
CGAGCGGGTCACCGAGCTGCAAGAACTCTTCCTCACGCGCGTCGGGCTCGACATCGGCAAGGTGTGGGTC
GCGGACGACGGCGCCGCGGTGGCGGTCTGGACCACGCCGGAGAGCGTCGAAGCGGGGGCGGTGTTCGCCG
AGATCGGCCCGCGCATGGCCGAGTTGAGCGGTTCCCGGCTGGCCGCGCAGCAACAGATGGAAGGCCTCCT
GGCGCCGCACCGGCCCAAGGAGCCCGCGTGGTTCCTGGCCACCGTCGGCGTCTCGCCCGACCACCAGGGC
AAGGGTCTGGGCAGCGCCGTCGTGCTCCCCGGAGTGGAGGCGGCCGAGCGCGCCGGGGTGCCCGCCTTCC
TGGAGACCTCCGCGCCCCGCAACCTCCCCTTCTACGAGCGGCTCGGCTTCACCGTCACCGCCGACGTCGA
GGTGCCCGAAGGACCGCGCACCTGGTGCATGACCCGCAAGCCCGGTGCCTGACTCGAGGGATCCAGACAT
GATAAGATACATTGATGAGTTTGGACAAACCACAACTAGAATGCAGTGAAAAAAATGCTTTATTTGTGAA
ATTTGTGATGCTATTGCTTTATTTGTAACCATTATAAGCTGCAATAAACAAGTTAACAACAACAATTGCA
TTCATTTTATGTTTCAGGTTCAGGGGGAGGTGTGGGAGGTTTTTTAAAGCAAGTAAAACCTCTACAAATG
TGGTATGGCTGATTATGATCAGTCGACCGATGCCCTTGAGAGCCTTCAACCCAGTCAGCTCCTTCCGGTG
GGCGCGGGGCATGACTATCGTCGCCGCACTTATGACTGTCTTCTTTATCATGCAACTCGTAGGACAGGTG
CCGGCAGCGCTCTGGGTCATTTTCGGCGAGGACCGCTTTCGCTGGAGCGCGACGATGATCGGCCTGTCGC
TTGCGGTATTCGGAATCTTGCACGCCCTCGCTCAAGCCTTCGTCACTGGTCCCGCCACCAAACGTTTCGG
CGAGAAGCAGGCCATTATCGCCGGCATGGCGGCCGACGCGCTGGGCTACGTCTTGCTGGCGTTCGCGACG
CGAGGCTGGATGGCCTTCCCCATTATGATTCTTCTCGCTTCCGGCGGCATCGGGATGCCCGCGTTGCAGG
CCATGCTGTCCAGGCAGGTAGATGACGACCATCAGGGACAGCTTCAAGGCCAGCAAAAGGCCAGGAACCG
TAAAAAGGCCGCGTTGCTGGCGTTTTTCCATAGGCTCCGCCCCCCTGACGAGCATCACAAAAATCGACGC
TCAAGTCAGAGGTGGCGAAACCCGACAGGACTATAAAGATACCAGGCGTTTCCCCCTGGAAGCTCCCTCG
TGCGCTCTCCTGTTCCGACCCTGCCGCTTACCGGATACCTGTCCGCCTTTCTCCCTTCGGGAAGCGTGGC
GCTTTCTCATAGCTCACGCTGTAGGTATCTCAGTTCGGTGTAGGTCGTTCGCTCCAAGCTGGGCTGTGTG
CACGAACCCCCCGTTCAGCCCGACCGCTGCGCCTTATCCGGTAACTATCGTCTTGAGTCCAACCCGGTAA
GACACGACTTATCGCCACTGGCAGCAGCCACTGGTAACAGGATTAGCAGAGCGAGGTATGTAGGCGGTGC
TACAGAGTTCTTGAAGTGGTGGCCTAACTACGGCTACACTAGAAGGACAGTATTTGGTATCTGCGCTCTG
CTGAAGCCAGTTACCTTCGGAAAAAGAGTTGGTAGCTCTTGATCCGGCAAACAAACCACCGCTGGTAGCG
GTGGTTTTTTTGTTTGCAAGCAGCAGATTACGCGCAGAAAAAAAGGATCTCAAGAAGATCCTTTGATCTT
TTCTACGGGGTCTGACGCTCAGTGGAACGAAAACTCACGTTAAGGGATTTTGGTCATGAGATTATCAAAA
AGGATCTTCACCTAGATCCTTTTAAATTAAAAATGAAGTTTTAAATCAATCTAAAGTATATATGAGTAAA
CTTGGTCTGACAGTTACCAATGCTTAATCAGTGAGGCACCTATCTCAGCGATCTGTCTATTTCGTTCATC
CATAGTTGCCTGACTCCCCGTCGTGTAGATAACTACGATACGGGAGGGCTTACCATCTGGCCCCAGTGCT
GCAATGATACCGCGAGACCCACGCTCACCGGCTCCAGATTTATCAGCAATAAACCAGCCAGCCGGAAGGG
CCGAGCGCAGAAGTGGTCCTGCAACTTTATCCGCCTCCATCCAGTCTATTAATTGTTGCCGGGAAGCTAG
AGTAAGTAGTTCGCCAGTTAATAGTTTGCGCAACGTTGTTGCCATTGCTGCAGGCATCGTGGTGTCACGC
TCGTCGTTTGGTATGGCTTCATTCAGCTCCGGTTCCCAACGATCAAGGCGAGTTACATGATCCCCCATGT
TGTGCAAAAAAGCGGTTAGCTCCTTCGGTCCTCCGATCGTTGTCAGAAGTAAGTTGGCCGCAGTGTTATC
ACTCATGGTTATGGCAGCACTGCATAATTCTCTTACTGTCATGCCATCCGTAAGATGCTTTTCTGTGACT
GGTGAGTACTCAACCAAGTCATTCTGAGAATAGTGTATGCGGCGACCGAGTTGCTCTTGCCCGGCGTCAA
CACGGGATAATACCGCGCCACATAGCAGAACTTTAAAAGTGCTCATCATTGGAAAACGTTCTTCGGGGCG
AAAACTCTCAAGGATCTTACCGCTGTTGAGATCCAGTTCGATGTAACCCACTCGTGCACCCAACTGATCT
TCAGCATCTTTTACTTTCACCAGCGTTTCTGGGTGAGCAAAAACAGGAAGGCAAAATGCCGCAAAAAAGG
GAATAAGGGCGACACGGAAATGTTGAATACTCATACTCTTCCTTTTTCAATATTATTGAAGCATTTATCA
GGGTTATTGTCTCATGAGCGGATACATATTTGAATGTATTTAGAAAAATAAACAAATAGGGGTTCCGCGC
ACATTTCCCCGAAAAGTGCCACCTGACGTCTAAGAAACCATTATTATCATGACATTAACCTATAAAAATA
GGCGTATCACGAGGCCCTTTCGTCTTCAAGAATTAATTCTATATTCTAAAAACACAAATGATACTTCTAA
AAAAAAATCATGAATGGCATCAACTCTGAATCAAATCTTTGCAGATGCACCTACTTCTCATTTCCACTGT
CACATCATTTTTCCAGATCTAAAAAAGCACCGACTCGGTGCCACTTTTTCAAGTTGATAACGGACTAGCC
TTATTTTAACTTGCTATTTCTAGCTCTAAAACTACATAACGAATAAAAAAGGATTTAAGTGCAAATGGTA
AAAAAGTGTCGAGTTTTTCTTGAGTTGATTGTGCTGTAATGAGACTCTGCATTCGGCATTTGACTCGGCT
TTTCCTACTCGTGCCGTATTTCAGGCTGCAAGTCGAACAGATCTCGCTGCCTGTTATGTGGCCCACAAAC
CAAGACACGTTTTATGGCCATTAAAGCTGGCTGATCGTCGCCAAACACCAAATACATAATGAATATGTAC
ACATTCGAGAAAGAAGCGATCAAAGAAGCGTCTTCGGGCGGAGTAGGAGAATGCGGAGGAGAAGGAGAAC
GAGCTGATCTAGTATCTCTCCACAATCCAATGCCAACTGACCAACTGGCCATATTCGGAGCAATTTGAAG
CCAATTTCCATCGCCTGGCGATCGCTCCATTCTTGGCTATATGTTTTTCACCGTTACCCGGGGCCATTTT
CAAAGACTCGTCGGCAAGATAAGATTGTGTCACTCGCTGTCTCTCTTCATTTGTCGAAGAATGCTGAGGA
ATTTCGCGATGACGTCGGCGAGTATTTTGAAGAATGAGAATAATTTGTATTTATACGAAAATCAGTTAGT
GGAATTTTCTACAAAAACATGTTATCTATAGATAATTTTGTTGCAAAATATGTTGACTATGACAAAGATT
GTATGTATATCTTTAATGTATTCTCATTTTCTTATGTATTTATAATGGCAATGATGATACTGATGATATT
TTAAGATGATGCCAGACCAAAAGGCTTGAATTTCTGCGTCTTTTGCCGAACGCAGTGCATGTGCAATTGT
TGTTTTTTGGAATATTCAATTTTCGGACTGTCCGCTTTGATTTCAGTTTCTTGGCTTATTCAAAAAGCAA
AGTAAAGCCAAAAAAGCGAGA
Features (pLannotate 1.2.2; 13 found; start..end, strand, type, name):
   1891..4722    +  CDS            ZSWM8_DROME (fragment): Experimental evidence at transcript level: Swiss-Prot protein existence level 2. Substrate recognition component of a SCF-like E3 ubiquitin- protein ligase complex that promotes target-directed microRNA degradation (TDMD), a process that mediates degradation of microRNAs (miRNAs) (PubMed:33184237). The SCF-like E3 ubiquitin-protein ligase complex acts by catalyzing ubiquitination and subsequent degradation of AGO1, thereby exposing miRNAs for degradation (By similarity). From Drosophila melanogaster (Fruit fly).
   4723..4749    +  CDS            nucleoplasmin NLS (fragment): bipartite nuclear localization signal from nucleoplasmin
   4843..5442    +  CDS            PuroR: puromycin N-acetyltransferase; pac from Streptomyces alboniger; confers resistance to puromycin
   5450..5584    -  polyA_signal   SV40 poly(A) signal: SV40 polyadenylation signal
   5607..5691    -  CDS            large T antigen (fragment): large T antigen from SV40 (simian virus 40)
   5692..6139    +  CDS            TcR (fragment): tetracycline efflux protein; tet; confers resistance to tetracycline
   6185..6773    -  rep_origin     ori: high-copy-number ColE1/pMB1/pBR322/pUC origin of replication
   6944..7804    -  CDS            AmpR: β-lactamase; bla; confers resistance to ampicillin, carbenicillin, and related antibiotics
   7805..7909    -  promoter       AmpR promoter: bla
   8059..8140    +  promoter       Ac5 promoter (fragment): Drosophila melanogaster actin 5C promoter
   8147..8222    -  misc_RNA       gRNA scaffold: guide RNA scaffold for the Streptococcus pyogenes CRISPR/Cas9 system
   8223..8368    -  promoter       dU6-2 promoter (fragment): RNA polymerase III promoter for Drosophila U6-2 snRNA (Das et al., 1987)
   8369..1679    +  promoter       Ac5 promoter (across the origin): Drosophila melanogaster actin 5c promoter
