[The description below was written by a language model from this plasmid's Addgene catalogue record and pLannotate feature annotations shown in this document.]
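Description:
HA-dora[A]_rescue_construct is a 9.1 kb insect expression plasmid for puromycin-selectable expression of a truncated, HA-tagged form of Drosophila melanogaster Dora (Dorado, CG34401) in S2 cells. It is built on the pAc-sgRNA-Cas9 backbone, with the Dora fragment cloned between EcoRI and FseI sites, apparently in the position that Cas9 occupies in the parent vector. In bacteria it is maintained through a high-copy ColE1/pUC-type origin and selected with ampicillin via the bla gene and its promoter. Short fragments of a tetracycline resistance gene and SV40 large T antigen are annotated as backbone remnants.

Expression is driven by the Drosophila actin 5C promoter, which spans the plasmid's numbering origin and lies upstream of the coding region. The insert encodes amino acids 1–945 of Dora with an N-terminal 3xHA tag according to the catalogue; the tag itself was not picked up in the feature table. Dora is the fly ZSWIM8 orthologue, the substrate-recognition component of an E3 ubiquitin ligase complex that promotes target-directed microRNA degradation by triggering Argonaute turnover. Directly after the Dora fragment, the annotation shows a partial nucleoplasmin nuclear localization signal, presumably carried over from the backbone, followed after a short unannotated gap by the puromycin N-acetyltransferase gene and an SV40 polyadenylation signal. The record does not say how the puromycin marker is linked to the Dora reading frame. A partial dU6-2 promoter and an S. pyogenes guide RNA scaffold also remain from the parent CRISPR vector.

As the name indicates, the plasmid serves as a rescue construct, reintroducing a defined Dora truncation in S2 cells in studies of microRNA degradation, with the HA epitope allowing detection of the protein.
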