Addgene plasmid #190640: HA-dora[A]_rescue_construct
Purpose: Puromycin-selectable expression of HA-tagged truncated Dora (CG34401) in Drosophila S2 cells
Depositing lab: David Bartel. Depositing organization: Whitehead Institute for Biomedical Research. Publication: Endogenous transcripts direct microRNA degradation in Drosophila, and this targeted degradation is required for proper embryonic development. Kingston ER, Blodgett LW, Bartel DP. Mol Cell. 2022 Sep 15. pii: S1097-2765(22)00849-8. doi: 10.1016/j.molcel.2022.08.029. PubMed 36150386.
Backbone
  Vector backbone: pAc-sgRNA-Cas9
  Backbone manufacturer: Ji-Long Liu
  Backbone size w/o insert (bp): 6300
  Total vector size (bp): 9121
  Vector type: Insect Expression
  Selectable markers: Puromycin
Growth in bacteria
  Bacterial resistance: Ampicillin, 100 μg/mL
  Growth temperature: 37°C
  Growth strain: DH5alpha
  Copy number: High Copy
Gene/Insert
  Gene/Insert name: Dorado (alt names: Dora; CG34401)
  Species: D. melanogaster (fly)
  Insert size (bp): 3003
  Mutation: Truncated to contain amino acids 1-945
  Entrez Gene: CG34401 (a.k.a. Dmel_CG34401, CG15037, CG17757, CG32542, CG7307, CG7317, Dmel\CG34401, Dmel_CG17757, Dmel_CG32542)
  Promoter: Actin-5c
  Tag / fusion protein: 3xHA (N terminal on insert)
  Cloning method: Restriction Enzyme; 5′ cloning site EcoRI (not destroyed); 3′ cloning site FseI (not destroyed)
  Sequencing primers: 5′ gagttcttgtgctgtgtgga
Terms and licenses: Academic/Nonprofit Terms; Industry Terms: Not Available to Industry
How to cite: HA-dora[A]_rescue_construct was a gift from David Bartel (Addgene plasmid # 190640 ; http://n2t.net/addgene:190640 ; RRID:Addgene_190640)
